Addgene plasmid #51192: pET21a-orfL6
Depositing lab: Christopher Voigt. Depositing organization: University of California, San Francisco (UCSF). Publication: Genomic mining of prokaryotic repressors for orthogonal logic gates. Stanton BC, Nielsen AA, Tamsir A, Clancy K, Peterson T, Voigt CA. Nat Chem Biol. 2013 Dec 8. doi: 10.1038/nchembio.1411. PubMed 24316737.
Backbone
  Vector backbone: pET21a
  Vector type: Bacterial Expression, Synthetic Biology
Growth in bacteria
  Bacterial resistance: Ampicillin, 100 μg/mL
  Growth temperature: 37°C
  Growth strain: DH10B
  Copy number: High Copy
Gene/Insert
  Gene/Insert name: orfL6
  Species: Terrabacter sp. DBF63
  Insert size (bp): 759
  Promoter: T7
  Tag / fusion protein: 6x-his (N terminal on backbone)
  Cloning method: Unknown
  Sequencing primers: 5′ T7 short
Terms and licenses: Academic/Nonprofit Terms; Industry Terms: Not Available to Industry
Depositor comments: UCSF Case No. SF11-016-2; U.S. Patent Application 13/489,205. GeneArt inserted the synthesized fragment into a pET21a vector.
How to cite: pET21a-orfL6 was a gift from Christopher Voigt (Addgene plasmid # 51192 ; http://n2t.net/addgene:51192 ; RRID:Addgene_51192)
