[The description below was written by a language model from this plasmid's Addgene catalogue record and pLannotate feature annotations shown in this document.]
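Description:
pET21a-orfL6 is a bacterial expression plasmid built on the pET21a backbone, carrying a synthesized 759 bp coding sequence for orfL6 from Terrabacter sp. DBF63. It was deposited as part of a synthetic biology effort that mined prokaryotic genomes for repressor proteins to build orthogonal genetic logic gates, so orfL6 is presumably one of the candidate repressors from that set, although the record does not describe its function directly. The plasmid is propagated in E. coli under ampicillin selection through the β-lactamase gene and its own promoter. Replication relies on a ColE1/pMB1-type origin. The catalogue lists it as high copy, although the backbone also retains the rop gene and the bom mobility region from pBR322. An f1 origin is also present, which permits single-stranded DNA production with helper phage.

Expression follows the standard pET arrangement. A T7 promoter is followed immediately by a lac operator and the efficient ribosome binding site from T7 gene 10, with a T7 terminator downstream of the insert. A plasmid-borne lacI gene with its own promoter supplies lac repressor, keeping transcription off until IPTG is added in a host that provides T7 RNA polymerase. The catalogue describes an N-terminal 6xHis tag. The feature table shows a short His-tag-like match just after the RBS and a second histidine stretch near the 3′ end of the cassette, which corresponds to the position of the native pET21a C-terminal His tag. Whether this second tag is in frame with orfL6 cannot be determined from the record. The orfL6 coding sequence itself is not annotated, and small hits such as the copia promoter, SET1 and tetracycline resistance fragments are probably incidental or backbone remnants. The construct suits inducible overexpression and affinity purification of the orfL6 protein.
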