Features (pLannotate 1.2.2; 20 found; start..end, strand, type, name):
     12..467     +  rep_origin     f1 ori (sequence partly withheld): f1 bacteriophage origin of replication; arrow indicates direction of (+) strand synthesis
    494..598     +  promoter       AmpR promoter: bla
    599..1459    +  CDS            AmpR: β-lactamase; bla; confers resistance to ampicillin, carbenicillin, and related antibiotics
   1630..2218    +  rep_origin     ori: high-copy-number ColE1/pMB1/pBR322/pUC origin of replication
   2404..2546    -  misc_feature   bom: basis of mobility region from pBR322
   2648..2839    -  CDS            rop: Rop protein, which maintains plasmids at low copy number; rop
   2856..3236    +  CDS            YPB1_ECOLX: Protein predicted: Swiss-Prot protein existence level 4. From Escherichia coli.
   3308..3599    -  CDS            TcR (fragment): tetracycline efflux protein; tet; confers resistance to tetracycline
   3614..3635    -  protein_bind   CAP binding site: CAP binding activates transcription in the presence of cAMP. E. coli catabolite activator protein
   3648..4730    -  CDS            lacI: lac repressor; lacI; The lac repressor binds to the lac operator to inhibit transcription in E. coli. This inhibition can be relieved by adding lactose or isopropyl-β-D-thiogalactopyranoside (IPTG).
   4731..4808    -  promoter       lacI promoter: lacI
   4816..5095    -  CDS            TcR (fragment): tetracycline efflux protein; tet; confers resistance to tetracycline
   5117..5135    +  promoter       T7 promoter: promoter for bacteriophage T7 RNA polymerase
   5136..5160    +  protein_bind   lac operator: The lac repressor binds to the lac operator to inhibit transcription in E. coli. This inhibition can be relieved by adding lactose or isopropyl-β-D-thiogalactopyranoside (IPTG). lac repressor encoded by lacI
   5174..5196    +  RBS            RBS: efficient ribosome binding site from bacteriophage T7 gene 10 (Olins and Rangwala, 1989)
   5215..5231    +  CDS            capTEV™ (fragment): composite tag for in vivo biotinylation, TEV protease cleavage, and 6xHis tagging
   5772..5788    +  promoter       copia promoter (fragment): strong promoter from the Drosophila transposable element copia (Sinclair et al., 1986)
   6055..6072    +  CDS            9xHis (fragment): 9xHis affinity tag
   6082..6131    +  CDS            SET1 (fragment): solubility-enhancement tag derived from T7 phage gene 10B
   6139..6186    +  terminator     T7 terminator: transcription terminator for bacteriophage T7 RNA polymerase
>Addgene plasmid #51192 | pET21a-orfL6 | depositor full sequence | sequence record 77577 | Full Sequence
TGGCGAATGGG
[124 nt withheld, positions 12-135]
C
[91 nt withheld, positions 137-227]
A
[49 nt withheld, positions 229-277]
CCTTTGACGTTGGAGTCCACGTTCTTT
[37 nt withheld, positions 305-341]
ACCCTATCTCGGTCTATTCTTTTGATTTATAAGGGATTTTGCCGATTTCGGCCTATTGGTTAAAAAATGA
GCTGATTTAACAAAAATTTAACGCGAATTTTAACAAAATATTAACGTTTACAATTTCAGGTGGCACTTTT
CGGGGAAATGTGCGCGGAACCCCTATTTGTTTATTTTTCTAAATACATTCAAATATGTATCCGCTCATGA
GACAATAACCCTGATAAATGCTTCAATAATATTGAAAAAGGAAGAGTATGAGTATTCAACATTTCCGTGT
CGCCCTTATTCCCTTTTTTGCGGCATTTTGCCTTCCTGTTTTTGCTCACCCAGAAACGCTGGTGAAAGTA
AAAGATGCTGAAGATCAGTTGGGTGCACGAGTGGGTTACATCGAACTGGATCTCAACAGCGGTAAGATCC
TTGAGAGTTTTCGCCCCGAAGAACGTTTTCCAATGATGAGCACTTTTAAAGTTCTGCTATGTGGCGCGGT
ATTATCCCGTATTGACGCCGGGCAAGAGCAACTCGGTCGCCGCATACACTATTCTCAGAATGACTTGGTT
GAGTACTCACCAGTCACAGAAAAGCATCTTACGGATGGCATGACAGTAAGAGAATTATGCAGTGCTGCCA
TAACCATGAGTGATAACACTGCGGCCAACTTACTTCTGACAACGATCGGAGGACCGAAGGAGCTAACCGC
TTTTTTGCACAACATGGGGGATCATGTAACTCGCCTTGATCGTTGGGAACCGGAGCTGAATGAAGCCATA
CCAAACGACGAGCGTGACACCACGATGCCTGCAGCAATGGCAACAACGTTGCGCAAACTATTAACTGGCG
AACTACTTACTCTAGCTTCCCGGCAACAATTAATAGACTGGATGGAGGCGGATAAAGTTGCAGGACCACT
TCTGCGCTCGGCCCTTCCGGCTGGCTGGTTTATTGCTGATAAATCTGGAGCCGGTGAGCGTGGGTCTCGC
GGTATCATTGCAGCACTGGGGCCAGATGGTAAGCCCTCCCGTATCGTAGTTATCTACACGACGGGGAGTC
AGGCAACTATGGATGAACGAAATAGACAGATCGCTGAGATAGGTGCCTCACTGATTAAGCATTGGTAACT
GTCAGACCAAGTTTACTCATATATACTTTAGATTGATTTAAAACTTCATTTTTAATTTAAAAGGATCTAG
GTGAAGATCCTTTTTGATAATCTCATGACCAAAATCCCTTAACGTGAGTTTTCGTTCCACTGAGCGTCAG
ACCCCGTAGAAAAGATCAAAGGATCTTCTTGAGATCCTTTTTTTCTGCGCGTAATCTGCTGCTTGCAAAC
AAAAAAACCACCGCTACCAGCGGTGGTTTGTTTGCCGGATCAAGAGCTACCAACTCTTTTTCCGAAGGTA
ACTGGCTTCAGCAGAGCGCAGATACCAAATACTGTCCTTCTAGTGTAGCCGTAGTTAGGCCACCACTTCA
AGAACTCTGTAGCACCGCCTACATACCTCGCTCTGCTAATCCTGTTACCAGTGGCTGCTGCCAGTGGCGA
TAAGTCGTGTCTTACCGGGTTGGACTCAAGACGATAGTTACCGGATAAGGCGCAGCGGTCGGGCTGAACG
GGGGGTTCGTGCACACAGCCCAGCTTGGAGCGAACGACCTACACCGAACTGAGATACCTACAGCGTGAGC
TATGAGAAAGCGCCACGCTTCCCGAAGGGAGAAAGGCGGACAGGTATCCGGTAAGCGGCAGGGTCGGAAC
AGGAGAGCGCACGAGGGAGCTTCCAGGGGGAAACGCCTGGTATCTTTATAGTCCTGTCGGGTTTCGCCAC
CTCTGACTTGAGCGTCGATTTTTGTGATGCTCGTCAGGGGGGCGGAGCCTATGGAAAAACGCCAGCAACG
CGGCCTTTTTACGGTTCCTGGCCTTTTGCTGGCCTTTTGCTCACATGTTCTTTCCTGCGTTATCCCCTGA
TTCTGTGGATAACCGTATTACCGCCTTTGAGTGAGCTGATACCGCTCGCCGCAGCCGAACGACCGAGCGC
AGCGAGTCAGTGAGCGAGGAAGCGGAAGAGCGCCTGATGCGGTATTTTCTCCTTACGCATCTGTGCGGTA
TTTCACACCGCATATATGGTGCACTCTCAGTACAATCTGCTCTGATGCCGCATAGTTAAGCCAGTATACA
CTCCGCTATCGCTACGTGACTGGGTCATGGCTGCGCCCCGACACCCGCCAACACCCGCTGACGCGCCCTG
ACGGGCTTGTCTGCTCCCGGCATCCGCTTACAGACAAGCTGTGACCGTCTCCGGGAGCTGCATGTGTCAG
AGGTTTTCACCGTCATCACCGAAACGCGCGAGGCAGCTGCGGTAAAGCTCATCAGCGTGGTCGTGAAGCG
ATTCACAGATGTCTGCCTGTTCATCCGCGTCCAGCTCGTTGAGTTTCTCCAGAAGCGTTAATGTCTGGCT
TCTGATAAAGCGGGCCATGTTAAGGGCGGTTTTTTCCTGTTTGGTCACTGATGCCTCCGTGTAAGGGGGA
TTTCTGTTCATGGGGGTAATGATACCGATGAAACGAGAGAGGATGCTCACGATACGGGTTACTGATGATG
AACATGCCCGGTTACTGGAACGTTGTGAGGGTAAACAACTGGCGGTATGGATGCGGCGGGACCAGAGAAA
AATCACTCAGGGTCAATGCCAGCGCTTCGTTAATACAGATGTAGGTGTTCCACAGGGTAGCCAGCAGCAT
CCTGCGATGCAGATCCGGAACATAATGGTGCAGGGCGCTGACTTCCGCGTTTCCAGACTTTACGAAACAC
GGAAACCGAAGACCATTCATGTTGTTGCTCAGGTCGCAGACGTTTTGCAGCAGCAGTCGCTTCACGTTCG
CTCGCGTATCGGTGATTCATTCTGCTAACCAGTAAGGCAACCCCGCCAGCCTAGCCGGGTCCTCAACGAC
AGGAGCACGATCATGCGCACCCGTGGGGCCGCCATGCCGGCGATAATGGCCTGCTTCTCGCCGAAACGTT
TGGTGGCGGGACCAGTGACGAAGGCTTGAGCGAGGGCGTGCAAGATTCCGAATACCGCAAGCGACAGGCC
GATCATCGTCGCGCTCCAGCGAAAGCGGTCCTCGCCGAAAATGACCCAGAGCGCTGCCGGCACCTGTCCT
ACGAGTTGCATGATAAAGAAGACAGTCATAAGTGCGGCGACGATAGTCATGCCCCGCGCCCACCGGAAGG
AGCTGACTGGGTTGAAGGCTCTCAAGGGCATCGGTCGAGATCCCGGTGCCTAATGAGTGAGCTAACTTAC
ATTAATTGCGTTGCGCTCACTGCCCGCTTTCCAGTCGGGAAACCTGTCGTGCCAGCTGCATTAATGAATC
GGCCAACGCGCGGGGAGAGGCGGTTTGCGTATTGGGCGCCAGGGTGGTTTTTCTTTTCACCAGTGAGACG
GGCAACAGCTGATTGCCCTTCACCGCCTGGCCCTGAGAGAGTTGCAGCAAGCGGTCCACGCTGGTTTGCC
CCAGCAGGCGAAAATCCTGTTTGATGGTGGTTAACGGCGGGATATAACATGAGCTGTCTTCGGTATCGTC
GTATCCCACTACCGAGATATCCGCACCAACGCGCAGCCCGGACTCGGTAATGGCGCGCATTGCGCCCAGC
GCCATCTGATCGTTGGCAACCAGCATCGCAGTGGGAACGATGCCCTCATTCAGCATTTGCATGGTTTGTT
GAAAACCGGACATGGCACTCCAGTCGCCTTCCCGTTCCGCTATCGGCTGAATTTGATTGCGAGTGAGATA
TTTATGCCAGCCAGCCAGACGCAGACGCGCCGAGACAGAACTTAATGGGCCCGCTAACAGCGCGATTTGC
TGGTGACCCAATGCGACCAGATGCTCCACGCCCAGTCGCGTACCGTCTTCATGGGAGAAAATAATACTGT
TGATGGGTGTCTGGTCAGAGACATCAAGAAATAACGCCGGAACATTAGTGCAGGCAGCTTCCACAGCAAT
GGCATCCTGGTCATCCAGCGGATAGTTAATGATCAGCCCACTGACGCGTTGCGCGAGAAGATTGTGCACC
GCCGCTTTACAGGCTTCGACGCCGCTTCGTTCTACCATCGACACCACCACGCTGGCACCCAGTTGATCGG
CGCGAGATTTAATCGCCGCGACAATTTGCGACGGCGCGTGCAGGGCCAGACTGGAGGTGGCAACGCCAAT
CAGCAACGACTGTTTGCCCGCCAGTTGTTGTGCCACGCGGTTGGGAATGTAATTCAGCTCCGCCATCGCC
GCTTCCACTTTTTCCCGCGTTTTCGCAGAAACGTGGCTGGCCTGGTTCACCACGCGGGAAACGGTCTGAT
AAGAGACACCGGCATACTCTGCGACATCGTATAACGTTACTGGTTTCACATTCACCACCCTGAATTGACT
CTCTTCCGGGCGCTATCATGCCATACCGCGAAAGGTTTTGCGCCATTCGATGGTGTCCGGGATCTCGACG
CTCTCCCTTATGCGACTCCTGCATTAGGAAGCAGCCCAGTAGTAGGTTGAGGCCGTTGAGCACCGCCGCC
GCAAGGAATGGTGCATGCAAGGAGATGGCGCCCAACAGTCCCCCGGCCACGGGGCCTGCCACCATACCCA
CGCCGAAACAAGCGCTCATGAGCCCGAAGTGGCGAGCCCGATCTTCCCCATCGGTGATGTCGGCGATATA
GGCGCCAGCAACCGCACCTGTGGCGCCGGTGATGCCGGCCACGATGCGTCCGGCGTAGAGGATCGAGATC
TCGATCCCGCGAAATTAATACGACTCACTATAGGGGAATTGTGAGCGGATAACAATTCCCCTCTAGAATA
ATTTTGTTTAACTTTAAGAAGGAGATATACCATGGGCAGCAGCCATCATCATCATCATCACAGCAGCGGC
CTGGAAGTTCTGTTCCAGGGGCCCCATATGTGTCCGCTGCCGATTGAACTGACCGATCGTAGCGTTAATC
GTTGGCCTGCAAGCCAGAGCGGTGTTAGCCCGAGCCGTGATGCAGCAAAACTGCCGACCATTCTGGGTCG
TATGCCGGTTGCAAATCGTACCCAGCAGCGTGGTGAAAAAAGCCGTGAAGAAATTCTGGATGCAGCAAGC
CGTCTGATGGGTGAACGTGGTTATGATGGCACCAGCATTGCAGCAGTTAGCGAAGCAGTTGGTATTCCGA
AAAGCCTGGTGTTTCATCATTTTGGTAGCAAAATTGGTCTGCTGACCGCAGTTATGACCCGTGGTGCATA
TCGTTTTTTTGAAGCAATGGAAGCAGCACAGGCAGATAGTCCGGAAACCGGCACCCATCTGGAACGTCTG
ACCTGGTTTCTGACACCGGTTCCGAGCCTGGCATGTCTGGATAGCCATCAGCCTGCAGCACGTAATTATG
CAGGTAGCATGAGCAATACCCGTAGCACCACACCGCGTCGTGGTGTTGCAGTTGAAACCACCGCCAGCTT
TCCGAATCCGGCACAGGATTATTTTGATGGTCATCTGAGCCTGGATCGTCATCTGATTCCGCGTCCGCTG
AGCACCTTTGTTCTGCGTGTTACCGGTGATGCACTGGCAAGCATGGGTATTCATGATGGTGATGAACTGC
TGGTTGATCGTGTTACCTGTTTTAGCGTTAATGTTCGTCTGGGTCGTGGTGATCAGACCACCAGTGGTAG
CAGCGGTCTGGGTTAAGGATCCAAGCTTGCGGCCGCACTCGAGCACCACCACCACCACCACTGAGATCCG
GCTGCTAACAAAGCCCGAAAGGAAGCTGAGTTGGCTGCTGCCACCGCTGAGCAATAACTAGCATAACCCC
TTGGGGCCTCTAAACGGGTCTTGAGGGGTTTTTTGCTGAAAGGAGGAACTATATCCGGAT
