>Addgene plasmid #51192 | pET21a-orfL6 | depositor partial sequence | sequence record 77578 | repressor ORF
ATGTGTCCGCTGCCGATTGAACTGACCGATCGTAGCGTTAATCGTTGGCCTGCAAGCCAGAGCGGTGTTA
GCCCGAGCCGTGATGCAGCAAAACTGCCGACCATTCTGGGTCGTATGCCGGTTGCAAATCGTACCCAGCA
GCGTGGTGAAAAAAGCCGTGAAGAAATTCTGGATGCAGCAAGCCGTCTGATGGGTGAACGTGGTTATGAT
GGCACCAGCATTGCAGCAGTTAGCGAAGCAGTTGGTATTCCGAAAAGCCTGGTGTTTCATCATTTTGGTA
GCAAAATTGGTCTGCTGACCGCAGTTATGACCCGTGGTGCATATCGTTTTTTTGAAGCAATGGAAGCAGC
ACAGGCAGATAGTCCGGAAACCGGCACCCATCTGGAACGTCTGACCTGGTTTCTGACACCGGTTCCGAGC
CTGGCATGTCTGGATAGCCATCAGCCTGCAGCACGTAATTATGCAGGTAGCATGAGCAATACCCGTAGCA
CCACACCGCGTCGTGGTGTTGCAGTTGAAACCACCGCCAGCTTTCCGAATCCGGCACAGGATTATTTTGA
TGGTCATCTGAGCCTGGATCGTCATCTGATTCCGCGTCCGCTGAGCACCTTTGTTCTGCGTGTTACCGGT
GATGCACTGGCAAGCATGGGTATTCATGATGGTGATGAACTGCTGGTTGATCGTGTTACCTGTTTTAGCG
TTAATGTTCGTCTGGGTCGTGGTGATCAGACCACCAGTGGTAGCAGCGGTCTGGGTTAA
