>Addgene plasmid #51192 | pET21a-orfL6 | addgene partial sequence | sequence record 80164 | pBRrevBam 5'-GGTGATGTCGGCGATATAGG-3'
ATGCCGGCCACGATGCGTCCGGCGTAGAGGATCGAGATCTCGATCCCGCGAAATTAATACGACTCACTAT
AGGGGAATTGTGAGCGGATAACAATTCCCCTCTAGAAATAATTTTGTTTAACTTTAAGAAGGAGATATAC
CATGGGCAGCAGCCATCATCATCATCATCACAGCAGCGGCCTGGAAGTTCTGTTCCAGGGGCCCCATATG
TGTCCGCTGCCGATTGAACTGACCGATCGTAGCGTTAATCGTTGGCCTGCAAGCCAGAGCGGTGTTAGCC
CGAGCCGTGATGCAGCAAAACTGCCGACCATTCTGGGTCGTATGCCGGTTGCAAATCGTACCCAGCAGCG
TGGTGAAAAAAGCCGTGAAGAAATTCTGGATGCAGCAAGCCGTCTGATGGGTGAACGTGGTTATGATGGC
ACCAGCATTGCAGCAGTTAGCGAAGCAGTTGGTATTCCGAAAAGCCTGGTGTTTCATCATTTTGGTAGCA
AAATTGGTCTGCTGACCGCAGTTATGACCCGTGGTGCATATCGTTTTTTTGAAGCAATGGAAGCAGCACA
GGCAGATAGTCCGGAAACCGGCACCCATCTGGAACGTCTGACCTGGTTTCTGACACCGGTTCCGAGCCTG
GCATGTCTGGATAGCCATCAGCCTGCAGCACGTAATTATGCAGGTAGCATGAGCAATACCCGTAGCACCA
CACCGCGTCGTGGTGTTGCAGTTGAAACCACCGCCAGCTTTCCGAATCCGGCACAGGATTATTTTGATGG
TCATCTGAGCCTGGATCGTCATCTGATTCCGCGTCCGCTGAGCACCTTTGTTCTGCGTGTTACCGGTGAT
GCACTGGCAAGCATGGGTATTCATGATGGTGATGAACTGCTGGTTGATCGTGTTA
